Addgene plasmid #107723: pCMV-ABE
Purpose: For expression of ABE7.10 in mammalian cells
Depositing lab: Xingxu Huang. Depositing organization: ShanghaiTech University. Publication: Efficient generation of mouse models of human diseases via ABE- and BE-mediated base editing. Liu Z, Lu Z, Yang G, Huang S, Li G, Feng S, Liu Y, Li J, Yu W, Zhang Y, Chen J, Sun Q, Huang X. Nat Commun. 2018 Jun 14;9(1):2338. doi: 10.1038/s41467-018-04768-7. PubMed 29904106.
Backbone
  Vector backbone: PBR322
  Vector type: Mammalian Expression
Growth in bacteria
  Bacterial resistance: Ampicillin, 100 μg/mL
  Growth temperature: 37°C
  Growth strain: DH5alpha
  Copy number: High Copy
Gene/Insert
  Gene/Insert name: ABE7.10
  Species: Synthetic
  Promoter: CMV
  Cloning method: Restriction Enzyme; 5′ cloning site unknown (unknown if destroyed); 3′ cloning site unknown (unknown if destroyed)
Terms and licenses: Academic/Nonprofit Terms; Industry Terms: Not Available to Industry
How to cite: pCMV-ABE was a gift from Xingxu Huang (Addgene plasmid # 107723 ; http://n2t.net/addgene:107723 ; RRID:Addgene_107723)
