[The description below was written by a language model from this plasmid's Addgene catalogue record and pLannotate feature annotations shown in this document.]
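Description:
pCMV-ABE is a mammalian expression plasmid of 8,727 nt for producing the adenine base editor ABE7.10 in mammalian cells. The backbone is recorded as pBR322. It carries a high-copy ColE1/pMB1-type origin of replication and a β-lactamase gene under its own promoter, so it is propagated in E. coli under ampicillin selection. Residual bacterial vector sequences are also annotated: a lac promoter/operator with CAP binding site, fragments of lacI and of a multiple cloning site, and a remnant of the pBR322 bom region. None of these plays a role in the editor cassette. No mammalian selection marker is annotated; only a very short SV40 promoter fragment is present.

The payload is a single synthetic open reading frame driven by the human cytomegalovirus immediate-early enhancer and promoter and terminated by the bovine growth hormone polyadenylation signal. It consists of wild-type E. coli TadA tRNA adenosine deaminase, then the evolved TadA*(7.10) DNA adenosine deaminase, then a Streptococcus pyogenes Cas9 domain. When a guide RNA is supplied separately, this fusion targets the deaminase to a genomic site and converts A•T to G•C base pairs without requiring a double-strand break.

The automated annotation labels the Cas9 segment as the VQR PAM-altered variant. The catalogue entry describes the insert only as ABE7.10 and mentions no PAM variant, so this label may simply reflect a best database match and should be checked against the sequence. A T7 promoter between the CMV promoter and the coding sequence would also permit in vitro transcription of editor mRNA. The associated work used adenine and cytosine base editors to generate mouse models of human disease.
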