Features (pLannotate 1.2.2; 17 found; start..end, strand, type, name):
      1..380     +  enhancer       CMV enhancer: human cytomegalovirus immediate early enhancer
    381..584     +  promoter       CMV promoter: human cytomegalovirus (CMV) immediate early promoter
    626..644     +  promoter       T7 promoter: promoter for bacteriophage T7 RNA polymerase
    658..1158    +  CDS            TadA: tRNA adenosine deaminase from E. coli
   1255..1752    +  CDS            TadA*(7.10): DNA adenosine deaminase evolved from the E. coli tRNA adenosine deaminase TadA (Gaudelli et al., 2017)
   1849..5949    +  CDS            Cas9 VQR: Streptococcus pyogenes Cas9 endonuclease with the D1135V/R1335Q/T1337R mutations has an altered recognition specificity for the protospacer adjacent motif (PAM) (Kleinstiver et al., 2015)
   6037..6261    +  polyA_signal   bGH poly(A) signal: bovine growth hormone polyadenylation signal
   6265..6286    +  promoter       SV40 promoter (fragment): SV40 enhancer and early promoter
   6291..6307    +  misc_feature   MCS (fragment): pBluescript multiple cloning site
   6356..6372    -  protein_bind   lac operator: The lac repressor binds to the lac operator to inhibit transcription in E. coli. This inhibition can be relieved by adding lactose or isopropyl-β-D-thiogalactopyranoside (IPTG). lac repressor encoded by lacI
   6380..6410    -  promoter       lac promoter: promoter for the E. coli lac operon
   6425..6446    -  protein_bind   CAP binding site: CAP binding activates transcription in the presence of cAMP. E. coli catabolite activator protein
   6459..6551    -  CDS            lacI (fragment): lac repressor; lacI; The lac repressor binds to the lac operator to inhibit transcription in E. coli. This inhibition can be relieved by adding lactose or isopropyl-β-D-thiogalactopyranoside (IPTG).
   6734..7322    -  rep_origin     ori: high-copy-number ColE1/pMB1/pBR322/pUC origin of replication
   7493..8353    -  CDS            AmpR: β-lactamase; bla; confers resistance to ampicillin, carbenicillin, and related antibiotics
   8354..8458    -  promoter       AmpR promoter: bla
   8529..8573    -  misc_feature   bom (fragment): basis of mobility region from pBR322
>Addgene plasmid #107723 | pCMV-ABE | addgene full sequence | sequence record 208559 | Addgene NGS Result
GACATTGATTATTGACTAGTTATTAATAGTAATCAATTACGGGGTCATTAGTTCATAGCCCATATATGGA
GTTCCGCGTTACATAACTTACGGTAAATGGCCCGCCTGGCTGACCGCCCAACGACCCCCGCCCATTGACG
TCAATAATGACGTATGTTCCCATAGTAACGCCAATAGGGACTTTCCATTGACGTCAATGGGTGGAGTATT
TACGGTAAACTGCCCACTTGGCAGTACATCAAGTGTATCATATGCCAAGTACGCCCCCTATTGACGTCAA
TGACGGTAAATGGCCCGCCTGGCATTATGCCCAGTACATGACCTTATGGGACTTTCCTACTTGGCAGTAC
ATCTACGTATTAGTCATCGCTATTACCATGGTGATGCGGTTTTGGCAGTACATCAATGGGCGTGGATAGC
GGTTTGACTCACGGGGATTTCCAAGTCTCCACCCCATTGACGTCAATGGGAGTTTGTTTTGGCACCAAAA
TCAACGGGACTTTCCAAAATGTCGTAACAACTCCGCCCCATTGACGCAAATGGGCGGTAGGCGTGTACGG
TGGGAGGTCTATATAAGCAGAGCTGGTTTAGTGAACCGTCAGATCCGCTAGAGATCCGCGGCCGCTAATA
CGACTCACTATAGGGAGAGCCGCCACCATGTCCGAAGTCGAGTTTTCCCATGAGTACTGGATGAGACACG
CATTGACTCTCGCAAAGAGGGCTTGGGATGAACGCGAGGTGCCCGTGGGGGCAGTACTCGTGCATAACAA
TCGCGTAATCGGCGAAGGTTGGAATAGGCCGATCGGACGCCACGACCCCACTGCACATGCGGAAATCATG
GCCCTTCGACAGGGAGGGCTTGTGATGCAGAATTATCGACTTATCGATGCGACGCTGTACGTCACGCTTG
AACCTTGCGTAATGTGCGCGGGAGCTATGATTCACTCCCGCATTGGACGAGTTGTATTCGGTGCCCGCGA
CGCCAAGACGGGTGCCGCAGGTTCACTGATGGACGTGCTGCATCACCCAGGCATGAACCACCGGGTAGAA
ATCACAGAAGGCATATTGGCGGACGAATGTGCGGCGCTGTTGTCCGACTTTTTTCGCATGCGGAGGCAGG
AGATCAAGGCCCAGAAAAAAGCACAATCCTCTACTGACAGCGGCGGCAGCAGCGGCGGCAGCAGCGGCAG
CGAGACTCCCGGGACCTCAGAGTCCGCCACACCCGAAAGTAGCGGCGGCAGCAGCGGCGGCAGCTCCGAA
GTCGAGTTTTCCCATGAGTACTGGATGAGACACGCATTGACTCTCGCAAAGAGGGCTCGGGATGAACGCG
AGGTGCCCGTGGGGGCAGTACTCGTGCTTAACAATCGCGTAATCGGCGAAGGTTGGAATAGGGCGATCGG
ACTCCACGACCCCACTGCACATGCGGAAATCATGGCCCTTCGACAGGGAGGGCTTGTGATGCAGAATTAT
CGACTTATCGATGCGACGCTGTACGTCACGTTTGAACCTTGCGTAATGTGCGCGGGAGCTATGATTCACT
CCCGCATTGGACGAGTTGTATTCGGTGTCCGCAACGCCAAGACGGGTGCCGCAGGTTCACTGATGGACGT
GCTGCATTACCCAGGCATGAACCACCGGGTAGAAATCACAGAAGGCATATTGGCGGACGAATGTGCGGCG
CTGTTGTGCTACTTTTTTCGCATGCCGAGGCAGGTGTTCAATGCCCAGAAAAAAGCACAATCCTCTACTG
ACAGCGGCGGCAGCAGCGGCGGCAGCAGCGGCAGCGAGACTCCCGGGACCTCAGAGTCCGCCACACCCGA
AAGTAGCGGCGGCAGCAGCGGCGGCAGCGATAAAAAGTATTCTATTGGTTTAGCCATCGGCACTAATTCC
GTTGGATGGGCTGTCATAACCGATGAATACAAAGTACCTTCAAAGAAATTTAAGGTGTTGGGGAACACAG
ACCGTCATTCGATTAAAAAGAATCTTATCGGTGCCCTCCTATTCGATAGTGGCGAAACGGCAGAGGCGAC
TCGCCTGAAACGAACCGCTCGGAGAAGGTATACACGTCGCAAGAACCGAATATGTTACTTACAAGAAATT
TTTAGCAATGAGATGGCCAAAGTTGACGATTCTTTCTTTCACCGTTTGGAAGAGTCCTTCCTTGTCGAAG
AGGACAAGAAACATGAACGGCACCCCATCTTTGGAAACATAGTAGATGAGGTGGCATATCATGAAAAGTA
CCCAACGATTTATCACCTCAGAAAAAAGCTAGTTGACTCAACTGATAAAGCGGACCTGAGGTTAATCTAC
TTGGCTCTTGCCCATATGATAAAGTTCCGTGGGCACTTTCTCATTGAGGGTGATCTAAATCCGGACAACT
CGGATGTCGACAAACTGTTCATCCAGTTAGTACAAACCTATAATCAGTTGTTTGAAGAGAACCCTATAAA
TGCAAGTGGCGTGGATGCGAAGGCTATTCTTAGCGCCCGCCTCTCTAAATCCCGACGGCTAGAAAACCTG
ATCGCACAATTACCCGGAGAGAAGAAAAATGGGTTGTTCGGTAACCTTATAGCGCTCTCACTAGGCCTGA
CACCAAATTTTAAGTCGAACTTCGACTTAGCTGAAGATGCCAAATTGCAGCTTAGTAAGGACACGTACGA
TGACGATCTCGACAATCTACTGGCACAAATTGGAGATCAGTATGCGGACTTATTTTTGGCTGCCAAAAAC
CTTAGCGATGCAATCCTCCTATCTGACATACTGAGAGTTAATACTGAGATTACCAAGGCGCCGTTATCCG
CTTCAATGATCAAAAGGTACGATGAACATCACCAAGACTTGACACTTCTCAAGGCCCTAGTCCGTCAGCA
ACTGCCTGAGAAATATAAGGAAATATTCTTTGATCAGTCGAAAAACGGGTACGCAGGTTATATTGACGGC
GGAGCGAGTCAAGAGGAATTCTACAAGTTTATCAAACCCATATTAGAGAAGATGGATGGGACGGAAGAGT
TGCTTGTAAAACTCAATCGCGAAGATCTACTGCGAAAGCAGCGGACTTTCGACAACGGTAGCATTCCACA
TCAAATCCACTTAGGCGAATTGCATGCTATACTTAGAAGGCAGGAGGATTTTTATCCGTTCCTCAAAGAC
AATCGTGAAAAGATTGAGAAAATCCTAACCTTTCGCATACCTTACTATGTGGGACCCCTGGCCCGAGGGA
ACTCTCGGTTCGCATGGATGACAAGAAAGTCCGAAGAAACGATTACTCCATGGAATTTTGAGGAAGTTGT
CGATAAAGGTGCGTCAGCTCAATCGTTCATCGAGAGGATGACCAACTTTGACAAGAATTTACCGAACGAA
AAAGTATTGCCTAAGCACAGTTTACTTTACGAGTATTTCACAGTGTACAATGAACTCACGAAAGTTAAGT
ATGTCACTGAGGGCATGCGTAAACCCGCCTTTCTAAGCGGAGAACAGAAGAAAGCAATAGTAGATCTGTT
ATTCAAGACCAACCGCAAAGTGACAGTTAAGCAATTGAAAGAGGACTACTTTAAGAAAATTGAATGCTTC
GATTCTGTCGAGATCTCCGGGGTAGAAGATCGATTTAATGCGTCACTTGGTACGTATCATGACCTCCTAA
AGATAATTAAAGATAAGGACTTCCTGGATAACGAAGAGAATGAAGATATCTTAGAAGATATAGTGTTGAC
TCTTACCCTCTTTGAAGATCGGGAAATGATTGAGGAAAGACTAAAAACATACGCTCACCTGTTCGACGAT
AAGGTTATGAAACAGTTAAAGAGGCGTCGCTATACGGGCTGGGGACGATTGTCGCGGAAACTTATCAACG
GGATAAGAGACAAGCAAAGTGGTAAAACTATTCTCGATTTTCTAAAGAGCGACGGCTTCGCCAATAGGAA
CTTTATGCAGCTGATCCATGATGACTCTTTAACCTTCAAAGAGGATATACAAAAGGCACAGGTTTCCGGA
CAAGGGGACTCATTGCACGAACATATTGCGAATCTTGCTGGTTCGCCAGCCATCAAAAAGGGCATACTCC
AGACAGTCAAAGTAGTGGATGAGCTAGTTAAGGTCATGGGACGTCACAAACCGGAAAACATTGTAATCGA
GATGGCACGCGAAAATCAAACGACTCAGAAGGGGCAAAAAAACAGTCGAGAGCGGATGAAGAGAATAGAA
GAGGGTATTAAAGAACTGGGCAGCCAGATCTTAAAGGAGCATCCTGTGGAAAATACCCAATTGCAGAACG
AGAAACTTTACCTCTATTACCTACAAAATGGAAGGGACATGTATGTTGATCAGGAACTGGACATAAACCG
TTTATCTGATTACGACGTCGATCACATTGTACCCCAATCCTTTTTGAAGGACGATTCAATCGACAATAAA
GTGCTTACACGCTCGGATAAGAACCGAGGGAAAAGTGACAATGTTCCAAGCGAGGAAGTCGTAAAGAAAA
TGAAGAACTATTGGCGGCAGCTCCTAAATGCGAAACTGATAACGCAAAGAAAGTTCGATAACTTAACTAA
AGCTGAGAGGGGTGGCTTGTCTGAACTTGACAAGGCCGGATTTATTAAACGTCAGCTCGTGGAAACCCGC
CAAATCACAAAGCATGTTGCACAGATACTAGATTCCCGAATGAATACGAAATACGACGAGAACGATAAGC
TGATTCGGGAAGTCAAAGTAATCACTTTAAAGTCAAAATTGGTGTCGGACTTCAGAAAGGATTTTCAATT
CTATAAAGTTAGGGAGATAAATAACTACCACCATGCGCACGACGCTTATCTTAATGCCGTCGTAGGGACC
GCACTCATTAAGAAATACCCGAAGCTAGAAAGTGAGTTTGTGTATGGTGATTACAAAGTTTATGACGTCC
GTAAGATGATCGCGAAAAGCGAACAGGAGATAGGCAAGGCTACAGCCAAATACTTCTTTTATTCTAACAT
TATGAATTTCTTTAAGACGGAAATCACTCTGGCAAACGGAGAGATACGCAAACGACCTTTAATTGAAACC
AATGGGGAGACAGGTGAAATCGTATGGGATAAGGGCCGGGACTTCGCGACGGTGAGAAAAGTTTTGTCCA
TGCCCCAAGTCAACATAGTAAAGAAAACTGAGGTGCAGACCGGAGGGTTTTCAAAGGAATCGATTCTTCC
AAAAAGGAATAGTGATAAGCTCATCGCTCGTAAAAAGGACTGGGACCCGAAAAAGTACGGTGGCTTCGAT
AGCCCTACAGTTGCCTATTCTGTCCTAGTAGTGGCAAAAGTTGAGAAGGGAAAATCCAAGAAACTGAAGT
CAGTCAAAGAATTATTGGGGATAACGATTATGGAGCGCTCGTCTTTTGAAAAGAACCCCATCGACTTCCT
TGAGGCGAAAGGTTACAAGGAAGTAAAAAAGGATCTCATAATTAAACTACCAAAGTATAGTCTGTTTGAG
TTAGAAAATGGCCGAAAACGGATGTTGGCTAGCGCCGGAGAGCTTCAAAAGGGGAACGAACTCGCACTAC
CGTCTAAATACGTGAATTTCCTGTATTTAGCGTCCCATTACGAGAAGTTGAAAGGTTCACCTGAAGATAA
CGAACAGAAGCAACTTTTTGTTGAGCAGCACAAACATTATCTCGACGAAATCATAGAGCAAATTTCGGAA
TTCAGTAAGAGAGTCATCCTAGCTGATGCCAATCTGGACAAAGTATTAAGCGCATACAACAAGCACAGGG
ATAAACCCATACGTGAGCAGGCGGAAAATATTATCCATTTGTTTACTCTTACCAACCTCGGCGCTCCAGC
CGCATTCAAGTATTTTGACACAACGATAGATCGCAAACGATACACTTCTACCAAGGAGGTGCTAGACGCG
ACACTGATTCACCAATCCATCACGGGATTATATGAAACTCGGATAGATTTGTCACAGCTTGGGGGTGACT
CTGGTGGTTCTCCCAAGAAGAAGAGGAAAGTCTAACCGGTCATCATCACCATCACCATTGAGTTTAAACC
CGCTGATCAGCCTCGACTGTGCCTTCTAGTTGCCAGCCATCTGTTGTTTGCCCCTCCCCCGTGCCTTCCT
TGACCCTGGAAGGTGCCACTCCCACTGTCCTTTCCTAATAAAATGAGGAAATTGCATCGCATTGTCTGAG
TAGGTGTCATTCTATTCTGGGGGGTGGGGTGGGGCAGGACAGCAAGGGGGAGGATTGGGAAGACAATAGC
AGGCATGCTGGGGATGCGGTGGGCTCTATGGCTTCTGAGGCGGAAAGAACCAGCTGGGGCTCGATACCGT
CGACCTCTAGCTAGAGCTTGGCGTAATCATGGTCATAGCTGTTTCCTGTGTGAAATTGTTATCCGCTCAC
AATTCCACACAACATACGAGCCGGAAGCATAAAGTGTAAAGCCTAGGGTGCCTAATGAGTGAGCTAACTC
ACATTAATTGCGTTGCGCTCACTGCCCGCTTTCCAGTCGGGAAACCTGTCGTGCCAGCTGCATTAATGAA
TCGGCCAACGCGCGGGGAGAGGCGGTTTGCGTATTGGGCGCTCTTCCGCTTCCTCGCTCACTGACTCGCT
GCGCTCGGTCGTTCGGCTGCGGCGAGCGGTATCAGCTCACTCAAAGGCGGTAATACGGTTATCCACAGAA
TCAGGGGATAACGCAGGAAAGAACATGTGAGCAAAAGGCCAGCAAAAGGCCAGGAACCGTAAAAAGGCCG
CGTTGCTGGCGTTTTTCCATAGGCTCCGCCCCCCTGACGAGCATCACAAAAATCGACGCTCAAGTCAGAG
GTGGCGAAACCCGACAGGACTATAAAGATACCAGGCGTTTCCCCCTGGAAGCTCCCTCGTGCGCTCTCCT
GTTCCGACCCTGCCGCTTACCGGATACCTGTCCGCCTTTCTCCCTTCGGGAAGCGTGGCGCTTTCTCATA
GCTCACGCTGTAGGTATCTCAGTTCGGTGTAGGTCGTTCGCTCCAAGCTGGGCTGTGTGCACGAACCCCC
CGTTCAGCCCGACCGCTGCGCCTTATCCGGTAACTATCGTCTTGAGTCCAACCCGGTAAGACACGACTTA
TCGCCACTGGCAGCAGCCACTGGTAACAGGATTAGCAGAGCGAGGTATGTAGGCGGTGCTACAGAGTTCT
TGAAGTGGTGGCCTAACTACGGCTACACTAGAAGAACAGTATTTGGTATCTGCGCTCTGCTGAAGCCAGT
TACCTTCGGAAAAAGAGTTGGTAGCTCTTGATCCGGCAAACAAACCACCGCTGGTAGCGGTGGTTTTTTT
GTTTGCAAGCAGCAGATTACGCGCAGAAAAAAAGGATCTCAAGAAGATCCTTTGATCTTTTCTACGGGGT
CTGACGCTCAGTGGAACGAAAACTCACGTTAAGGGATTTTGGTCATGAGATTATCAAAAAGGATCTTCAC
CTAGATCCTTTTAAATTAAAAATGAAGTTTTAAATCAATCTAAAGTATATATGAGTAAACTTGGTCTGAC
AGTTACCAATGCTTAATCAGTGAGGCACCTATCTCAGCGATCTGTCTATTTCGTTCATCCATAGTTGCCT
GACTCCCCGTCGTGTAGATAACTACGATACGGGAGGGCTTACCATCTGGCCCCAGTGCTGCAATGATACC
GCGAGACCCACGCTCACCGGCTCCAGATTTATCAGCAATAAACCAGCCAGCCGGAAGGGCCGAGCGCAGA
AGTGGTCCTGCAACTTTATCCGCCTCCATCCAGTCTATTAATTGTTGCCGGGAAGCTAGAGTAAGTAGTT
CGCCAGTTAATAGTTTGCGCAACGTTGTTGCCATTGCTACAGGCATCGTGGTGTCACGCTCGTCGTTTGG
TATGGCTTCATTCAGCTCCGGTTCCCAACGATCAAGGCGAGTTACATGATCCCCCATGTTGTGCAAAAAA
GCGGTTAGCTCCTTCGGTCCTCCGATCGTTGTCAGAAGTAAGTTGGCCGCAGTGTTATCACTCATGGTTA
TGGCAGCACTGCATAATTCTCTTACTGTCATGCCATCCGTAAGATGCTTTTCTGTGACTGGTGAGTACTC
AACCAAGTCATTCTGAGAATAGTGTATGCGGCGACCGAGTTGCTCTTGCCCGGCGTCAATACGGGATAAT
ACCGCGCCACATAGCAGAACTTTAAAAGTGCTCATCATTGGAAAACGTTCTTCGGGGCGAAAACTCTCAA
GGATCTTACCGCTGTTGAGATCCAGTTCGATGTAACCCACTCGTGCACCCAACTGATCTTCAGCATCTTT
TACTTTCACCAGCGTTTCTGGGTGAGCAAAAACAGGAAGGCAAAATGCCGCAAAAAAGGGAATAAGGGCG
ACACGGAAATGTTGAATACTCATACTCTTCCTTTTTCAATATTATTGAAGCATTTATCAGGGTTATTGTC
TCATGAGCGGATACATATTTGAATGTATTTAGAAAAATAAACAAATAGGGGTTCCGCGCACATTTCCCCG
AAAAGTGCCACCTGACGTCGACGGATCGGGAGATCGATCTCCCGATCCCCTAGGGTCGACTCTCAGTACA
ATCTGCTCTGATGCCGCATAGTTAAGCCAGTATCTGCTCCCTGCTTGTGTGTTGGAGGTCGCTGAGTAGT
GCGCGAGCAAAATTTAAGCTACAACAAGGCAAGGCTTGACCGACAATTGCATGAAGAATCTGCTTAGGGT
TAGGCGTTTTGCGCTGCTTCGCGATGTACGGGCCAGATATACGCGTT
